Addgene plasmid #73889: pFA6a-neoCV
Purpose: fission yeast drug selection marker
Depositing lab: Kazunori Tomita. Depositing organization: University College London. Publication: Sequential and counter-selectable cassettes for fission yeast. Amelina H, Moiseeva V, Collopy LC, Pearson SR, Armstrong CA, Tomita K. BMC Biotechnol. 2016 Nov 8;16(1):76. 10.1186/s12896-016-0307-4 PubMed 27825338.
Backbone
  Vector backbone: pFA6a-kanMX6
  Vector type: Mammalian Expression, Bacterial Expression, Yeast Expression
  Selectable markers: Neomycin (select with G418)
Growth in bacteria
  Bacterial resistance: Ampicillin and Kanamycin, 100 & 50 μg/mL
  Growth temperature: 37°C
  Growth strain: DH5alpha
  Copy number: Unknown
Gene/Insert
  Gene/Insert name: neoCV (alt name: CMV/neo)
  Species: H. sapiens (human), S. cerevisiae (budding yeast), S. pombe (fission yeast)
  Promoter: CMV
  Cloning method: Restriction Enzyme; 5′ cloning site PmeI (not destroyed); 3′ cloning site BglII (not destroyed)
  Sequencing primers: 5′ atcatgaccggtttaaacCGTTACATAACTTACGGTAA; 3′ atccctaggctgcagatctGCAGTGAAAAAAATGCTTTA
Terms and licenses: Academic/Nonprofit Terms; Industry Terms: Not Available to Industry
How to cite: pFA6a-neoCV was a gift from Kazunori Tomita (Addgene plasmid # 73889 ; http://n2t.net/addgene:73889 ; RRID:Addgene_73889)
