[The description below was written by a language model from this plasmid's Addgene catalogue record and pLannotate feature annotations shown in this document.]
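Description:
pFA6a-neoCV is a small (about 4.1 kb) marker-cassette plasmid built on the pFA6a-kanMX6 backbone and deposited as a drug selection marker for fission yeast. It is propagated in E. coli through a high-copy ColE1/pUC-type origin and carries a β-lactamase gene with its own promoter for ampicillin selection. The record lists kanamycin as a second bacterial resistance, consistent with the synthetic bacterial EM7 promoter annotated directly upstream of the neo coding sequence. Short annotated fragments of rop, bom and lacI appear to be backbone remnants rather than functional elements.

The payload, called neoCV (CMV/neo), was inserted between PmeI and BglII sites, both of which are retained. It consists of the human cytomegalovirus immediate early enhancer and promoter, followed by the EM7 promoter, the neo (nptII) aminoglycoside phosphotransferase gene and an SV40 polyadenylation signal. This tandem arrangement lets the same resistance gene be expressed from the CMV promoter in eukaryotic cells, giving G418 resistance, and from EM7 in bacteria, giving kanamycin resistance. A very short match to the SRα promoter lies between EM7 and neo and is probably just a linker-sized fragment. The cassette runs on the reverse strand relative to the numbering and is flanked by SP6 and T7 phage promoters typical of the pFA6a series.

The catalogue entry lists mammalian, bacterial and yeast expression as vector types, but the stated purpose is selection in Schizosaccharomyces pombe. The associated publication concerns sequential and counter-selectable cassettes for fission yeast, which suggests neoCV serves as a G418 marker with regulatory sequences distinct from the standard kanMX6 module. The record does not spell out the specific targeting applications.
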