Features (pLannotate 1.2.2; 14 found; start..end, strand, type, name):
     70..105     +  CDS            rop (fragment): Rop protein, which maintains plasmids at low copy number; rop
    207..258     +  misc_feature   bom (fragment): basis of mobility region from pBR322
    321..339     +  promoter       SP6 promoter: promoter for bacteriophage SP6 RNA polymerase
    414..495     -  polyA_signal   SV40 poly(A) signal: SV40 polyadenylation signal
    517..1308    -  CDS            neo: KKA2_KLEPN - Also known as kan, nptII. Experimental evidence at protein level: Swiss-Prot protein existence level 1. Resistance to kanamycin, neomycin, paromomycin, ribostamycin, butirosin and gentamicin B. From Klebsiella pneumoniae.
   1321..1340    -  promoter       SRα promoter (fragment): hybrid promoter consisting of the SV40 early promoter plus part of the long terminal repeat of human T-lymphotrophic virus 1
   1363..1410    -  promoter       EM7 promoter: synthetic bacterial promoter&nbsp
   1528..1731    -  promoter       CMV promoter: human cytomegalovirus (CMV) immediate early promoter
   1732..2035    -  enhancer       CMV enhancer: human cytomegalovirus immediate early enhancer
   2110..2128    -  promoter       T7 promoter: promoter for bacteriophage T7 RNA polymerase
   2150..2203    -  CDS            lacI (fragment): lac repressor; lacI; The lac repressor binds to the lac operator to inhibit transcription in E. coli. This inhibition can be relieved by adding lactose or isopropyl-β-D-thiogalactopyranoside (IPTG).
   2386..2974    -  rep_origin     ori: high-copy-number ColE1/pMB1/pBR322/pUC origin of replication
   3145..4005    -  CDS            AmpR: β-lactamase; bla; confers resistance to ampicillin, carbenicillin, and related antibiotics
   4006..4110    -  promoter       AmpR promoter: bla
>Addgene plasmid #73889 | pFA6a-neoCV | depositor full sequence | sequence record 146243 | pFA6a-neoCV sequence 4135 bps
GACGTCTAAGAAACCATTATTATCATGACATTAACCTATAAAAATAGGCGTATCACGAGGCCCTTTCGTC
TCGCGCGTTTCGGTGATGACGGTGAAAACCTCTGACACATGCAGCTCCCGGAGACGGTCACAGCTTGTCT
GTAAGCGGATGCCGGGAGCAGACAAGCCCGTCAGGGCGCGTCAGCGGGTGTTGGCGGGTGTCGGGGCTGG
CTTAACTATGCGGCATCAGAGCAGATTGTACTGAGAGTGCACCATATGGACATATTGTCGTTAGAACGCG
GCTACAATTAATACATAACCTTATGTATCATACACATACGATTTAGGTGACACTATAGAACGCGGCCGCC
AGCTGAAGCTTCGTACGCTGCAGGTCGACCGGATCCCCGGGTTAATTAAGGCGCGCCAGATCTGCAGTGA
AAAAAATGCTTTATTTGTGAAATTTGTGATGCTATTGCTTTATTTGTAACCATTATAAGCTGCAATAAAC
AAGTTCGAACCCCAGAGTCCCGCTCAGAAGAACTCGTCAAGAAGGCGATAGAAGGCGATGCGCTGCGAAT
CGGGAGCGGCGATACCGTAAAGCACGAGGAAGCGGTCAGCCCATTCGCCGCCAAGCTCTTCAGCAATATC
ACGGGTAGCCAACGCTATGTCCTGATAGCGGTCCGCCACACCCAGCCGGCCACAGTCGATGAATCCAGAA
AAGCGGCCATTTTCCACCATGATATTCGGCAAGCAGGCATCGCCATGGGTCACGACGAGATCCTCGCCGT
CGGGCATGCGCGCCTTGAGCCTGGCGAACAGTTCGGCTGGCGCGAGCCCCTGATGCTCTTCGTCCAGATC
ATCCTGATCGACAAGACCGGCTTCCATCCGAGTACGTGCTCGCTCGATGCGATGTTTCGCTTGGTGGTCG
AATGGGCAGGTAGCCGGATCAAGCGTATGCAGCCGCCGCATTGCATCAGCCATGATGGATACTTTCTCGG
CAGGAGCAAGGTGAGATGACAGGAGATCCTGCCCCGGCACTTCGCCCAATAGCAGCCAGTCCCTTCCCGC
TTCAGTGACAACGTCGAGCACAGCTGCGCAAGGAACGCCCGTCGTGGCCAGCCACGATAGCCGCGCTGCC
TCGTCCTGCAGTTCATTCAGGGCACCGGACAGGTCGGTCTTGACAAAAAGAACCGGGCGCCCCTGCGCTG
ACAGCCGGAACACGGCGGCATCAGAGCAGCCGATTGTCTGTTGTGCCCAGTCATAGCCGAATAGCCTCTC
CACCCAAGCGGCCGGAGAACCTGCGTGCAATCCATCTTGTTCAATCATGCGAAACGATCCAGCTTTTTGC
AAAAGCCTAGCCATGGTTTAGTTCCTCACCTTGTCGTATTATACTATGCCGATATACTATGCCGATGATT
AATTGTCAACACGGTCCGTTCCAATGCACCGTTCCCGGCCGCGGAGGCTGGATCGGTCCCGGTGTCTTCT
ATGGAGGTCAAAACAGCGTGGATGGCGTCTCCAGGCGATCTGACGGTTCACTAAACGAGCTCTGCTTATA
TAGACCTCCCACCGTACACGCCTACCGCCCATTTGCGTCAATGGGGCGGAGTTGTTACGACATTTTGGAA
AGTCCCGTTGATTTTGGTGCCAAAACAAACTCCCATTGACGTCAATGGGGTGGAGACTTGGAAATCCCCG
TGAGTCAAACCGCTATCCACGCCCATTGATGTACTGCCAAAACCGCATCACCATGGTAATAGCGATGACT
AATACGTAGATGTACTGCCAAGTAGGAAAGTCCCATAAGGTCATGTACTGGGCATAATGCCAGGCGGGCC
ATTTACCGTCATTGACGTCAATAGGGGGCGTACTTGGCATATGATACACTTGATGTACTGCCAAGTGGGC
AGTTTACCGTAAATACTCCACCCATTGACGTCAATGGAAAGTCCCTATTGGCGTTACTATGGGAACATAC
GTCATTATTGACGTCAATGGGCGGGGGTCGTTGGGCGGTCAGCCAGGCGGGCCATTTACCGTAAGTTATG
TAACGGTTTAAACGAGCTCGAATTCATCGATGATATCAGATCCACTAGTGGCCTATGCGGCCGCGGATCT
GCCGGTCTCCCTATAGTGAGTCGTATTAATTTCGATAAGCCAGGTTAACCTGCATTAATGAATCGGCCAA
CGCGCGGGGAGAGGCGGTTTGCGTATTGGGCGCTCTTCCGCTTCCTCGCTCACTGACTCGCTGCGCTCGG
TCGTTCGGCTGCGGCGAGCGGTATCAGCTCACTCAAAGGCGGTAATACGGTTATCCACAGAATCAGGGGA
TAACGCAGGAAAGAACATGTGAGCAAAAGGCCAGCAAAAGGCCAGGAACCGTAAAAAGGCCGCGTTGCTG
GCGTTTTTCCATAGGCTCCGCCCCCCTGACGAGCATCACAAAAATCGACGCTCAAGTCAGAGGTGGCGAA
ACCCGACAGGACTATAAAGATACCAGGCGTTTCCCCCTGGAAGCTCCCTCGTGCGCTCTCCTGTTCCGAC
CCTGCCGCTTACCGGATACCTGTCCGCCTTTCTCCCTTCGGGAAGCGTGGCGCTTTCTCAATGCTCACGC
TGTAGGTATCTCAGTTCGGTGTAGGTCGTTCGCTCCAAGCTGGGCTGTGTGCACGAACCCCCCGTTCAGC
CCGACCGCTGCGCCTTATCCGGTAACTATCGTCTTGAGTCCAACCCGGTAAGACACGACTTATCGCCACT
GGCAGCAGCCACTGGTAACAGGATTAGCAGAGCGAGGTATGTAGGCGGTGCTACAGAGTTCTTGAAGTGG
TGGCCTAACTACGGCTACACTAGAAGGACAGTATTTGGTATCTGCGCTCTGCTGAAGCCAGTTACCTTCG
GAAAAAGAGTTGGTAGCTCTTGATCCGGCAAACAAACCACCGCTGGTAGCGGTGGTTTTTTTGTTTGCAA
GCAGCAGATTACGCGCAGAAAAAAAGGATCTCAAGAAGATCCTTTGATCTTTTCTACGGGGTCTGACGCT
CAGTGGAACGAAAACTCACGTTAAGGGATTTTGGTCATGAGATTATCAAAAAGGATCTTCACCTAGATCC
TTTTAAATTAAAAATGAAGTTTTAAATCAATCTAAAGTATATATGAGTAAACTTGGTCTGACAGTTACCA
ATGCTTAATCAGTGAGGCACCTATCTCAGCGATCTGTCTATTTCGTTCATCCATAGTTGCCTGACTCCCC
GTCGTGTAGATAACTACGATACGGGAGGGCTTACCATCTGGCCCCAGTGCTGCAATGATACCGCGAGACC
CACGCTCACCGGCTCCAGATTTATCAGCAATAAACCAGCCAGCCGGAAGGGCCGAGCGCAGAAGTGGTCC
TGCAACTTTATCCGCCTCCATCCAGTCTATTAATTGTTGCCGGGAAGCTAGAGTAAGTAGTTCGCCAGTT
AATAGTTTGCGCAACGTTGTTGCCATTGCTACAGGCATCGTGGTGTCACGCTCGTCGTTTGGTATGGCTT
CATTCAGCTCCGGTTCCCAACGATCAAGGCGAGTTACATGATCCCCCATGTTGTGCAAAAAAGCGGTTAG
CTCCTTCGGTCCTCCGATCGTTGTCAGAAGTAAGTTGGCCGCAGTGTTATCACTCATGGTTATGGCAGCA
CTGCATAATTCTCTTACTGTCATGCCATCCGTAAGATGCTTTTCTGTGACTGGTGAGTACTCAACCAAGT
CATTCTGAGAATAGTGTATGCGGCGACCGAGTTGCTCTTGCCCGGCGTCAATACGGGATAATACCGCGCC
ACATAGCAGAACTTTAAAAGTGCTCATCATTGGAAAACGTTCTTCGGGGCGAAAACTCTCAAGGATCTTA
CCGCTGTTGAGATCCAGTTCGATGTAACCCACTCGTGCACCCAACTGATCTTCAGCATCTTTTACTTTCA
CCAGCGTTTCTGGGTGAGCAAAAACAGGAAGGCAAAATGCCGCAAAAAAGGGAATAAGGGCGACACGGAA
ATGTTGAATACTCATACTCTTCCTTTTTCAATATTATTGAAGCATTTATCAGGGTTATTGTCTCATGAGC
GGATACATATTTGAATGTATTTAGAAAAATAAACAAATAGGGGTTCCGCGCACATTTCCCCGAAAAGTGC
CACCT
