>Addgene plasmid #73889 | pFA6a-neoCV | addgene partial sequence | sequence record 150186 | CMV-F 5'-CGCAAATGGGCGGTAGGCGTG-3'
CTCGTTTAGTGAACCGTCAGATCGCCTGGAGACGCCATCCACGCTGTTTTGACCTCCATAGAAGACACCG
GGACCGATCCAGCCTCCGCGGCCGGGAACGGTGCATTGGAACGGACCGTGTTGACAATTAATCATCGGCA
TAGTATATCGGCATAGTATAATACGACAAGGTGAGGAACTAAACCATGGCTAGGCTTTTGCAAAAAGCTG
GATCGTTTCGCATGATTGAACAAGATGGATTGCACGCAGGTTCTCCGGCCGCTTGGGTGGAGAGGCTATT
CGGCTATGACTGGGCACAACAGACAATCGGCTGCTCTGATGCCGCCGTGTTCCGGCTGTCAGCGCAGGGG
CGCCCGGTTCTTTTTGTCAAGACCGACCTGTCCGGTGCCCTGAATGAACTGCAGGACGAGGCAGCGCGGC
TATCGTGGCTGGCCACGACGGGCGTTCCTTGCGCAGCTGTGCTCGACGTTGTCACTGAAGCGGGAAGGGA
CTGGCTGCTATTGGGCGAAGTGCCGGGGCAGGATCTCCTGTCATCTCACCTTGCTCCTGCCGAGAAAGTA
TCCATCATGGCTGATGCAATGCGGCGGCTGCATACGCTTGATCCGGCTACCTGCCCATTCGACCACCAAG
CGAAACATCGCATCGAGCGAGCACGTACTCGGATGGAAGCCGGTCTTGTCGATCAGGATGATCTGGACGA
AGAGCATCAGGGGCTCGCGCCAGCCGAACTGTTCGCCAGGCTCAAGGCGCGCATGCCCGACGGCGAGGAT
CTCGTCGTGACCCATGGCGATGCCTGCTTGCCGAATATCATGGTGGAAAATGGCCGCTTTTCTGGATTCA
TCGACTGTGGCCGGCTGGGTGTGGCGGACCGCTATCAGGACATAGCGTTGGCTACCCGTGATATTGCTGA
AGAGCTTGGCGGCGAATGGG
