>Addgene plasmid #73889 | pFA6a-neoCV | addgene partial sequence | sequence record 150187 | SV40pA-R 5'-GAAATTTGTGATGCTATTGC-3'
ATAAACAAGTTCGAACCCCAGAGTCCCGCTCAGAAGAACTCGTCAAGAAGGCGATAGAAGGCGATGCGCT
GCGAATCGGGAGCGGCGATACCGTAAAGCACGAGGAAGCGGTCAGCCCATTCGCCGCCAAGCTCTTCAGC
AATATCACGGGTAGCCAACGCTATGTCCTGATAGCGGTCCGCCACACCCAGCCGGCCACAGTCGATGAAT
CCAGAAAAGCGGCCATTTTCCACCATGATATTCGGCAAGCAGGCATCGCCATGGGTCACGACGAGATCCT
CGCCGTCGGGCATGCGCGCCTTGAGCCTGGCGAACAGTTCGGCTGGCGCGAGCCCCTGATGCTCTTCGTC
CAGATCATCCTGATCGACAAGACCGGCTTCCATCCGAGTACGTGCTCGCTCGATGCGATGTTTCGCTTGG
TGGTCGAATGGGCAGGTAGCCGGATCAAGCGTATGCAGCCGCCGCATTGCATCAGCCATGATGGATACTT
TCTCGGCAGGAGCAAGGTGAGATGACAGGAGATCCTGCCCCGGCACTTCGCCCAATAGCAGCCAGTCCCT
TCCCGCTTCAGTGACAACGTCGAGCACAGCTGCGCAAGGAACGCCCGTCGTGGCCAGCCACGATAGCCGC
GCTGCCTCGTCCTGCAGTTCATTCAGGGCACCGGACAGGTCGGTCTTGACAAAAAGAACCGGGCGCCCCT
GCGCTGACAGCCGGAACACGGCGGCATCAGAGCAGCCGATTGTCTGTTGTGCCCAGTCATAGCCGAATAG
CCTCTCCACCCAAGCGGCCGGAGAACCTGCGTGCAATCCATCTTGTTCAATCATGCGAAACGATCCAGCT
TTTTGCAAAAGCCTAGCCATGGTTTAGTTCCTCACCTTGTCGTATTATACTATGCCGATATACTATGCCG
ATGATTAATTGTCA
